Addgene plasmid #58758: JMC01B-H12
Purpose: bacterial expression of PDB 4O62
Depositing lab: Cheryl Arrowsmith. Depositing organization: University of Toronto.
Backbone
  Vector backbone: pET28-MHL
  Backbone manufacturer: SGC
  Backbone size w/o insert (bp): 7325
  Vector type: Bacterial Expression
Growth in bacteria
  Bacterial resistance: Kanamycin, 50 μg/mL
  Growth temperature: 37°C
  Growth strain: DH5alpha
  Copy number: High Copy
Gene/Insert
  Gene/Insert name: PDB:4O62 (alt names: ZCWPW2:JMC01B-H12:C203050; gi|94536775; ZCWPW2)
  Species: H. sapiens (human)
  Mutation: Bacterial expression for structure determination; may not be full ORF, see comments
  Entrez Gene: ZCWPW2 (a.k.a. ZCW2)
  Promoter: T7
  Tag / fusion protein: His (N terminal on insert)
  Cloning method: Unknown
  Sequencing primers: 5′ T7; 3′ T7term
Terms and licenses: Academic/Nonprofit Terms; Industry Terms: Not Available to Industry
How to cite: JMC01B-H12 was a gift from Cheryl Arrowsmith (Addgene plasmid # 58758 ; http://n2t.net/addgene:58758 ; RRID:Addgene_58758)
