[The description below was written by a language model from this plasmid's Addgene catalogue record.]
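Description:
JMC01B-H12 is a bacterial expression plasmid built on the pET28-MHL backbone from the Structural Genomics Consortium, carrying a human ZCWPW2 (zinc finger CW-type and PWWP domain containing 2) insert. It was made to produce the protein used for the crystal structure deposited as PDB entry 4O62. The record lists the backbone as 7325 bp without insert, describes the plasmid as high copy, and gives kanamycin as the selection marker. It is maintained in a standard cloning strain (DH5alpha). No feature table is provided, so the origin of replication and other backbone elements are not itemised in the record.

The insert is transcribed from a T7 promoter, and the listed sequencing primers (T7 and T7 terminator) indicate that the coding region sits between these two elements, as in other pET-type vectors. Because this promoter is recognised by T7 RNA polymerase, protein production requires an E. coli host that supplies that polymerase, rather than the cloning strain used for propagation. The protein carries an N-terminal His tag, which allows purification by immobilised metal affinity chromatography.

The record notes that the insert was designed for structure determination and may not be the full open reading frame. It should therefore be treated as a crystallisation construct, possibly covering only a fragment of ZCWPW2. The exact residue boundaries are not stated, and the cloning method is recorded as unknown. Typical uses are recombinant production of this ZCWPW2 protein for structural, biophysical or biochemical binding studies.
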