>Addgene plasmid #58758 | JMC01B-H12 | depositor partial sequence | sequence record 90907 | insert
GTGGAAAACATGTATGTAAACAAAGTGTGGGTTCAATGTGAGAATGAAAATTGTTTGAAATGGAGATTGT
TATCAAGTGAGGATTCAGCCAAGGTTGATCATGATGAACCATGGTACTGCTTCATGAACACTGATTCAAG
ATATAATAACTGCTCAATTTCTGAAGAAGACTTC
