>Addgene plasmid #58758 | JMC01B-H12 | addgene partial sequence | sequence record 93141 | T7 5'-TAATACGACTCACTATAGGG-3'
TAAGAAGGAGATATACCATGCATCATCATCATCATCACAGCAGCGGCAGAGAAAACTTGTATTTCCAGGG
CGTGGAAAACATGTATGTAAACAAAGTGTGGGTTCAATGTGAGAATGAAAATTGTTTGAAATGGAGATTG
TTATCAAGTGAGGATTCAGCCAAGGTTGATCATGATGAACCATGGTACTGCTTCATGAACACTGATTCAA
GATATAATAACTGCTCAATTTCTGAAGAAGACTTCTGATGACGAAGCTTGCGGCCGCACTCGAGCACCAC
CACCACCACCACTGAGATCCGGCTGCTAACAAAGCCCGAAAGGAAGCTGAGTTGGCTGCTGCCACCGCTG
AGCAATAACTAGCATAACCCCTTGGGGCCTCTAAACGGGTCTTGAGGGGTTTTTTGCTGAAAGGAGGAAC
TATATCCGGATTGGCGAATGGG
[124 nt withheld, positions 443-566]
C
[91 nt withheld, positions 568-658]
A
[49 nt withheld, positions 660-708]
CCTTTGACGTTGGAGTCCACGTTCTTT
[37 nt withheld, positions 736-772]
ACCCTATCTCGGTCTATTCTTTTTGATTTATAAAGGGATTTTGCCGATTTTCGGCCTATTGGTTAAAAAA
TGAGCTTGATTTAAACAAAAATTTAAC
