>Addgene plasmid #58758 | JMC01B-H12 | addgene partial sequence | sequence record 93142 | T7term 5'-GCTAGTTATTGCTCAGCGG-3'
CTTTCGGGCTTTGTTAGCAGCCGGATCTCAGTGGTGGTGGTGGTGGTGCTCGAGTGCGGCCGCAAGCTTC
GTCATCAGAAGTCTTCTTCAGAAATTGAGCAGTTATTATATCTTGAATCAGTGTTCATGAAGCAGTACCA
TGGTTCATCATGATCAACCTTGGCTGAATCCTCACTTGATAACAATCTCCATTTCAAACAATTTTCATTC
TCACATTGAACCCACACTTTGTTTACATACATGTTTTCCACGCCCTGGAAATACAAGTTTTCTCTGCCGC
TGCTGTGATGATGATGATGATGCATGGTATATCTCCTTCTTAAAGTTAAACAAAATTATTTCTAGAGGGG
AATTGTTATCCGCTCACAATTCCCCTATAGTGAGTCGTATTAATTTCGCGGGATCGAGATCTCGATCCTC
TACGCCGGACGCATCGTGGCCGGCATCACCGGCGCCACAGGTGCGGTTGCTGGCGCCTATATCGCCGACA
TCACCGATGGGGAAGATCGGGCTCGCCACTTCGGGCTCATGAGCGCTTGTTTCGGCGTGGGTATGGTGGC
AGGCCCCGTGGCCGGGGGACTGTTGGGCGCCATCTCCTTGCATGCACCATTCCTTGCGGCGGCGGTGCTC
AACGGCCTCAACCTACTACTGGGCTGCTTCCTAATGCAGGAGTCGCATAAGGGAGAGCGTCGAGATCCCG
GACACCATCGAATGGCGCAAAACCTTTCGCGGTATGGCATGATAGCGCCCGGAAGAGAGTCAATTCAGGG
TGGTGAAATGTGAAAC
